Addgene plasmid #224025: AiP13033 - pAAV-AiE0464m_3xC3-minBG-SYFP2-WPRE3-BGHpA (Alias: CN3033)
Purpose: AiE0464m_3xC3 is an enhancer sequence, designed to drive AAV-mediated transgene expression incortical L5_ET neurons (strong)
Depositing lab: Allen Institute for Brain Science & Jonathan Ting. Depositing organization: Allen Institute. Publication: A suite of enhancer AAVs and transgenic mouse lines for genetic access to cortical cell types. Ben-Simon Y, Hooper M, Narayan S, Daigle TL, Dwivedi D, Way SW, Oster A, Stafford DA, Mich JK, Taormina MJ, Martinez RA, Opitz-Araya X, Roth JR, Alexander JR, Allen S, Amster A, Arbuckle J, Ayala A, Baker PM, Bakken TE, Barcelli T, Barta S, Bendrick J, Bertagnolli D, Bielstein C, Bishwakarma P, Bowlus J, Boyer G, Brouner K, Casian B, Casper T, Chakka AB, Chakrabarty R, Chance RK, Chavan S, Clark M, Colbert K, Collman F, Daniel S, Departee M, DiValentin P, Donadio N, Dotson N, Egdorf T, Fliss T, Gabitto M, Garcia J, Gary A, Gasperini M, Gloe J, Goldy J, Gore BB, Graybuck L, Greisman N, Haeseleer F, Halterman C, Haradon Z, Hastings SD, Helback O, Ho W, Hockemeyer D, Huang C, Huff S, Hunker A, Johansen N, Jones D, Juneau Z, Kalmbach B, Kannan M, Khem S, Kussick E, Kutsal R, Larsen R, Lee C, Lee AY, Leibly M, Lenz GH, Li S, Liang E, Lusk N, Madigan Z, Malloy J, Malone J, McCue R, Melchor J, Mollenkopf T, Moosman S, Morin E, Newman D, Ng L, Ngo K, Omstead V, Otto S, Oyama A, Pena N, Pham T, Phillips E, Pom CA, Potekhina L, Ransford S, Ray PL, Rette D, Reynoldson C, Rimorin C, Rocha D, Ruiz A, Sanchez REA, Sawyer L, Sedeno-Cortes A, Sevigny JP, Shapovalova N, Shepard N, Shulga L, Sigler AR, Siverts L, Soliman S, Somasundaram S, Staats B, Stewart K, Szelenyi E, Tieu M, Trader C, Tran A, van Velthoven CTJ, Walker M, Wang Y, Weed N, Wirthlin M, Wood T, Wynalda B, Yao Z, Zhou T, Ariza J, Dee N, Reding M, Ronellenfitch K, Mufti S, Sunkin SM, Smith KA, Esposito L, Waters J, Thyagarajan B, Yao S, Lein ES, Zeng H, Levi BP, Ngai J, Ting JT, Tasic B. Cell. 2025 May 16:S0092-8674(25)00513-6. doi: 10.1016/j.cell.2025.05.002. PubMed 40403729.
Backbone
  Vector backbone: pAAV
  Vector type: AAV
Growth in bacteria
  Bacterial resistance: Ampicillin, 100 μg/mL
  Growth temperature: 30°C
  Growth strain: NEB Stable
  Copy number: High Copy
Gene/Insert
  Gene/Insert name: SYFP2
  Species: Synthetic
  Mutation: NA
  Promoter: minBG
  Cloning method: Other
Terms and licenses: Academic/Nonprofit Terms; Industry Terms: Not Available to Industry
Depositor comments: Cloning Method: RE Cloning
How to cite: AiP13033 - pAAV-AiE0464m_3xC3-minBG-SYFP2-WPRE3-BGHpA (Alias: CN3033) was a gift from Allen Institute for Brain Science & Jonathan Ting (Addgene plasmid # 224025 ; http://n2t.net/addgene:224025 ; RRID:Addgene_224025)
