[The description below was written by a language model from this plasmid's Addgene catalogue record and pLannotate feature annotations shown in this document.]
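Description:
AiP13033 - pAAV-AiE0464m_3xC3-minBG-SYFP2-WPRE3-BGHpA (alias CN3033) is an AAV transfer plasmid of about 4.9 kb built on a pAAV backbone and intended for packaging into recombinant adeno-associated virus. It is propagated in bacteria as a high-copy plasmid through a ColE1/pUC-type origin and selected with ampicillin via the β-lactamase gene and its native promoter. An f1 phage origin is also present, along with small remnants of pBR322 bom and rop sequences. The annotation finds one complete AAV2 inverted terminal repeat downstream of the cassette and only short ITR fragments at the upstream end. This may reflect the difficulty of sequencing and annotating these repeats rather than a true truncation, but the record does not settle the question.

Between the ITRs lies a compact enhancer-driven reporter cassette. According to the catalogue entry, AiE0464m_3xC3 is an enhancer sequence designed to drive strong transgene expression in cortical layer 5 extratelencephalic (L5_ET) neurons. The name suggests a triplicated core of the enhancer, though the record does not spell this out. The enhancer sits upstream of the minBG minimal promoter, which supplies a basal transcription start site while cell-type specificity comes from the enhancer. Neither element is annotated in the feature table, but both would occupy the unannotated region preceding the coding sequence. The payload is SYFP2, a rapidly maturing monomeric yellow fluorescent protein derived from Aequorea victoria. It is followed by WPRE3, a shortened woodchuck hepatitis virus posttranscriptional element that appears as two fragments and enhances transcript expression. A bovine growth hormone polyadenylation signal completes the cassette.

The construct belongs to a suite of enhancer AAVs for genetic access to cortical cell types. It serves as a fluorescent reporter for labelling L5 ET neurons and evaluating the enhancer's specificity and strength.
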