Features (pLannotate 1.2.2; 14 found; start..end, strand, type, name):
     12..39      +  repeat_region  AAV2 ITR (fragment): inverted terminal repeat of adeno-associated virus serotype 2 inverted
     68..95      +  repeat_region  AAV2 ITR (fragment): inverted terminal repeat of adeno-associated virus serotype 2 inverted
    925..1641    +  CDS            SYFP2: SYFP2 is a basic (constitutively fluorescent) yellow fluorescent protein published in 2006, derived from Aequorea victoria. It is reported to be a very rapidly-maturing monomer with moderate acid sensitivity.
   1681..1838    +  misc_feature   WPRE (fragment): woodchuck hepatitis virus posttranscriptional regulatory element
   1844..1924    +  misc_feature   WPRE (fragment): woodchuck hepatitis virus posttranscriptional regulatory element
   1941..2052    +  polyA_signal   bGH poly(A) signal: bovine growth hormone polyadenylation signal
   2170..2310    +  repeat_region  AAV2 ITR: inverted terminal repeat of adeno-associated virus serotype 2 inverted
   2315..2366    -  misc_feature   bom (fragment): basis of mobility region from pBR322
   2385..2840    +  rep_origin     f1 ori (sequence partly withheld): f1 bacteriophage origin of replication; arrow indicates direction of (+) strand synthesis
   2841..2890    -  misc_feature   bom (fragment): basis of mobility region from pBR322
   2992..3027    -  CDS            rop (fragment): Rop protein, which maintains plasmids at low copy number; rop
   3122..3226    +  promoter       AmpR promoter: bla
   3227..4087    +  CDS            AmpR: β-lactamase; bla; confers resistance to ampicillin, carbenicillin, and related antibiotics
   4258..4846    +  rep_origin     ori: high-copy-number ColE1/pMB1/pBR322/pUC origin of replication
>Addgene plasmid #224025 | AiP13033 - pAAV-AiE0464m_3xC3-minBG-SYFP2-WPRE3-BGHpA (Alias: CN3033) | addgene full sequence | sequence record 450596 | Addgene NGS Result
CCTGCAGGCAGCTGCGCGCTCGCTCGCTCACTGAGGCCGCCCGGGCGTCGGGCGACCTTTGGTCGCCCGG
CCTCAGTGAGCGAGCGAGCGCGCAGAGAGGGAGTGGCCAACTCCATCACTAGGGGTTCCTGCGGCCGCAC
GCGTAAGTTTGGCATTCAGGAAAGAGTAAATGTAAATGTAGAAATGCTTGGAATATAAAACAAGTAATTT
TTGTGATAATTTTTCTGAAAATGCTAATGTATATTTTCAGCAGGCCTCCTTTCTTGTTTAGAACAGTATA
TTTCTTAGCTTTAATTAGTACTTACTTTATATATCTATGCATCCATTTATAGTTCAGCATTAGATTGAAT
ATGTATGCATGTATGTATGATAAGTTTGGCATTCAGGAAAGAGTAAATGTAAATGTAGAAATGCTTGGAA
TATAAAACAAGTAATTTTTGTGATAATTTTTCTGAAAATGCTAATGTATATTTTCAGCAGGCCTCCTTTC
TTGTTTAGAACAGTATATTTCTTAGCTTTAATTAGTACTTACTTTATATATCTATGCATCCATTTATAGT
TCAGCATTAGATTGAATATGTATGCATGTATGTATGATAAGTTTGGCATTCAGGAAAGAGTAAATGTAAA
TGTAGAAATGCTTGGAATATAAAACAAGTAATTTTTGTGATAATTTTTCTGAAAATGCTAATGTATATTT
TCAGCAGGCCTCCTTTCTTGTTTAGAACAGTATATTTCTTAGCTTTAATTAGTACTTACTTTATATATCT
ATGCATCCATTTATAGTTCAGCATTAGATTGAATATGTATGCATGTATGTATGATGAGCTCGGGCTGGGC
ATAAAAGTCAGGGCAGAGCCATCTATTGCTTACATTTGCTTCTGGGATCCAGATCTTTCGAAGCTAGCGC
TACCGGTCGCCACCATGGTGAGCAAGGGCGAGGAGCTGTTCACCGGGGTGGTGCCCATCCTGGTCGAGCT
GGACGGCGACGTAAACGGCCACAAGTTCAGCGTGTCCGGCGAGGGCGAGGGCGATGCCACCTACGGCAAG
CTGACCCTGAAGCTGATCTGCACCACCGGCAAGCTGCCCGTGCCCTGGCCCACCCTCGTGACCACCCTGG
GCTACGGCGTGCAGTGCTTCGCCCGCTACCCCGACCACATGAAGCAGCACGACTTCTTCAAGTCCGCCAT
GCCCGAAGGCTACGTCCAGGAGCGCACCATCTTCTTCAAGGACGACGGCAACTACAAGACCCGCGCCGAG
GTGAAGTTCGAGGGCGACACCCTGGTGAACCGCATCGAGCTGAAGGGCATCGACTTCAAGGAGGACGGCA
ACATCCTGGGGCACAAGCTGGAGTACAACTACAACAGCCACAACGTCTATATCACCGCCGACAAGCAGAA
GAACGGCATCAAGGCCAACTTCAAGATCCGCCACAACATCGAGGACGGCGGCGTGCAGCTCGCCGACCAC
TACCAGCAGAACACCCCCATCGGCGACGGCCCCGTGCTGCTGCCCGACAACCACTACCTGAGCTACCAGT
CCAAGCTGAGCAAAGACCCCAACGAGAAGCGCGATCACATGGTCCTGCTGGAGTTCGTGACCGCCGCCGG
GATCACTCTCGGCATGGACGAGCTGTACAAGTAAGTCGACGGCGCGCCGCGGCCGCGAATTCGATATCAT
AATCAACCTCTGGATTACAAAATTTGTGAAAGATTGACTGGTATTCTTAACTATGTTGCTCCTTTTACGC
TATGTGGATACGCTGCTTTAATGCCTTTGTATCATGCTATTGCTTCCCGTATGGCTTTCATTTTCTCCTC
CTTGTATAAATCCTGGTTAGTTCTTGCCACGGCGGAACTCATCGCCGCCTGCCTTGCCCGCTGCTGGACA
GGGGCTCGGCTGTTGGGCACTGACAATTCCGTGGCTCGAGAGATCTTCGACTGTGCCTTCTAGTTGCCAG
CCATCTGTTGTTTGCCCCTCCCCCGTGCCTTCCTTGACCCTGGAAGGTGCCACTCCCACTGTCCTTTCCT
AATAAAATGAGGAAATTGCATCGCATTGTCTGAGTAGGTGTCATTCTATTCTGGGGGGTGGGGTGGGGCA
GGACAGCAAGGGGGAGGATTGGGAAGACAATAGCAGGCATGAGATCTCACGTGCGGACCGAGCGGCCGCA
GGAACCCCTAGTGATGGAGTTGGCCACTCCCTCTCTGCGCGCTCGCTCGCTCACTGAGGCCGGGCGACCA
AAGGTCGCCCGACGCCCGGGCTTTGCCCGGGCGGCCTCAGTGAGCGAGCGAGCGCGCAGCTGCCTGCAGG
GGCGCCTGATGCGGTATTTTCTCCTTACGCATCTGTGCGGTATTTCACACCGCATA
[95 nt withheld, positions 2367-2461]
T
[46 nt withheld, positions 2463-2508]
C
[141 nt withheld, positions 2510-2650]
CCTTTGACGTTGGAGTCCACGTTCTTT
[37 nt withheld, positions 2678-2714]
ACTCTATCTCGGGCTATTCTTTTGATTTATAAGGGATTTTGCCGATTTCGGTCTATTGGTTAAAAAATGA
GCTGATTTAACAAAAATTTAACGCGAATTTTAACAAAATATTAACGTTTACAATTTTATGGTGCACTCTC
AGTACAATCTGCTCTGATGCCGCATAGTTAAGCCAGCCCCGACACCCGCCAACACCCGCTGACGCGCCCT
GACGGGCTTGTCTGCTCCCGGCATCCGCTTACAGACAAGCTGTGACCGTCTCCGGGAGCTGCATGTGTCA
GAGGTTTTCACCGTCATCACCGAAACGCGCGAGACGAAAGGGCCTCGTGATACGCCTATTTTTATAGGTT
AATGTCATGATAATAATGGTTTCTTAGACGTCAGGTGGCACTTTTCGGGGAAATGTGCGCGGAACCCCTA
TTTGTTTATTTTTCTAAATACATTCAAATATGTATCCGCTCATGAGACAATAACCCTGATAAATGCTTCA
ATAATATTGAAAAAGGAAGAGTATGAGTATTCAACATTTCCGTGTCGCCCTTATTCCCTTTTTTGCGGCA
TTTTGCCTTCCTGTTTTTGCTCACCCAGAAACGCTGGTGAAAGTAAAAGATGCTGAAGATCAGTTGGGTG
CACGAGTGGGTTACATCGAACTGGATCTCAACAGCGGTAAGATCCTTGAGAGTTTTCGCCCCGAAGAACG
TTTTCCAATGATGAGCACTTTTAAAGTTCTGCTATGTGGCGCGGTATTATCCCGTATTGACGCCGGGCAA
GAGCAACTCGGTCGCCGCATACACTATTCTCAGAATGACTTGGTTGAGTACTCACCAGTCACAGAAAAGC
ATCTTACGGATGGCATGACAGTAAGAGAATTATGCAGTGCTGCCATAACCATGAGTGATAACACTGCGGC
CAACTTACTTCTGACAACGATCGGAGGACCGAAGGAGCTAACCGCTTTTTTGCACAACATGGGGGATCAT
GTAACTCGCCTTGATCGTTGGGAACCGGAGCTGAATGAAGCCATACCAAACGACGAGCGTGACACCACGA
TGCCTGTAGCAATGGCAACAACGTTGCGCAAACTATTAACTGGCGAACTACTTACTCTAGCTTCCCGGCA
ACAATTAATAGACTGGATGGAGGCGGATAAAGTTGCAGGACCACTTCTGCGCTCGGCCCTTCCGGCTGGC
TGGTTTATTGCTGATAAATCTGGAGCCGGTGAGCGTGGGTCTCGCGGTATCATTGCAGCACTGGGGCCAG
ATGGTAAGCCCTCCCGTATCGTAGTTATCTACACGACGGGGAGTCAGGCAACTATGGATGAACGAAATAG
ACAGATCGCTGAGATAGGTGCCTCACTGATTAAGCATTGGTAACTGTCAGACCAAGTTTACTCATATATA
CTTTAGATTGATTTAAAACTTCATTTTTAATTTAAAAGGATCTAGGTGAAGATCCTTTTTGATAATCTCA
TGACCAAAATCCCTTAACGTGAGTTTTCGTTCCACTGAGCGTCAGACCCCGTAGAAAAGATCAAAGGATC
TTCTTGAGATCCTTTTTTTCTGCGCGTAATCTGCTGCTTGCAAACAAAAAAACCACCGCTACCAGCGGTG
GTTTGTTTGCCGGATCAAGAGCTACCAACTCTTTTTCCGAAGGTAACTGGCTTCAGCAGAGCGCAGATAC
CAAATACTGTTCTTCTAGTGTAGCCGTAGTTAGGCCACCACTTCAAGAACTCTGTAGCACCGCCTACATA
CCTCGCTCTGCTAATCCTGTTACCAGTGGCTGCTGCCAGTGGCGATAAGTCGTGTCTTACCGGGTTGGAC
TCAAGACGATAGTTACCGGATAAGGCGCAGCGGTCGGGCTGAACGGGGGGTTCGTGCACACAGCCCAGCT
TGGAGCGAACGACCTACACCGAACTGAGATACCTACAGCGTGAGCTATGAGAAAGCGCCACGCTTCCCGA
AGGGAGAAAGGCGGACAGGTATCCGGTAAGCGGCAGGGTCGGAACAGGAGAGCGCACGAGGGAGCTTCCA
GGGGGAAACGCCTGGTATCTTTATAGTCCTGTCGGGTTTCGCCACCTCTGACTTGAGCGTCGATTTTTGT
GATGCTCGTCAGGGGGGCGGAGCCTATGGAAAAACGCCAGCAACGCGGCCTTTTTACGGTTCCTGGCCTT
TTGCTGGCCTTTTGCTCACATGT
